Addgene plasmid #169079: 6xHis-TEV-ATG3 (Human autophagy E2-like enzyme)
Purpose: Human ATG3
Depositing lab: Sascha Martens. Depositing organization: University of Vienna. Publication: A PI3K-WIPI2 positive feedback loop allosterically activates LC3 lipidation in autophagy. Fracchiolla D, Chang C, Hurley JH, Martens S. J Cell Biol. 2020 Jul 6;219(7). pii: 151802. doi: 10.1083/jcb.201912098. PubMed 32437499.
Backbone
  Vector backbone: pETDuet1
  Backbone manufacturer: Merck
  Backbone size w/o insert (bp): 5420
  Total vector size (bp): 6352
  Vector type: Bacterial Expression
Growth in bacteria
  Bacterial resistance: Ampicillin, 100 μg/mL
  Growth temperature: 37°C
  Growth strain: DH5alpha
  Copy number: Unknown
Gene/Insert
  Gene/Insert name: ATG3 (alt name: APG3; APG3L; PC3-96; APG3-LIKE)
  Species: H. sapiens (human)
  Insert size (bp): 945
  GenBank ID: 64422 NC_000003.12
  Entrez Gene: ATG3 (a.k.a. APG3, APG3-LIKE, APG3L, PC3-96, hApg3)
  Promoter: T7 lac promoter
  Tag / fusion protein: 6X Histidine Tag, TEV cleavage site (N terminal on insert)
  Cloning method: Restriction Enzyme; 5′ cloning site BamH1 (not destroyed); 3′ cloning site Notl (not destroyed)
  Sequencing primers: 5′ ATGCGTCCGGCGTAGA; 3′ GATTATGCGGCCGTGTACAA
Terms and licenses: Academic/Nonprofit Terms; Industry Terms: Not Available to Industry
Depositor comments: Internal construct reference: SMC-861
How to cite: 6xHis-TEV-ATG3 (Human autophagy E2-like enzyme) was a gift from Sascha Martens (Addgene plasmid # 169079 ; http://n2t.net/addgene:169079 ; RRID:Addgene_169079)
