[The description below was written by a language model from this plasmid's Addgene catalogue record and pLannotate feature annotations shown in this document.]
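Description:
6xHis-TEV-ATG3 is a bacterial expression plasmid built on the pETDuet1 backbone for producing recombinant human ATG3, the E2-like enzyme of the autophagy conjugation machinery. It is propagated in E. coli under ampicillin selection (β-lactamase with its own promoter) and replicates from a ColE1/pBR322-type origin accompanied by the rop gene and bom region, which in pBR322-derived vectors keep copy number moderate; the catalogue lists copy number as unknown. An f1 origin is also present, along with short non-functional tetracycline-resistance fragments left over from the backbone's ancestry.

The ATG3 coding sequence (about 945 bp) was inserted between BamHI and NotI in the first of the two Duet expression cassettes. There it sits downstream of a T7 promoter, a lac operator and the T7 gene 10 ribosome binding site, and is fused at its N terminus to a six-histidine tag followed by a TEV protease cleavage site. The feature table annotates the TEV site and ATG3 but not the His tag itself, which is recorded only in the catalogue fields. The plasmid-borne lacI gene supplies repressor, so expression is held off until induction with IPTG in a host that provides T7 RNA polymerase. The second T7 promoter/lac operator cassette, with its S-tag remnant and the shared T7 terminator, appears to be unoccupied.

The design allows nickel-affinity purification of ATG3 and subsequent removal of the tag with TEV protease. ATG3 transfers ATG8-family proteins such as LC3 onto phosphatidylethanolamine, and the associated publication concerns LC3 lipidation, so purified protein for such biochemical studies is the likely use, though the record itself states the purpose only as human ATG3.
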