Features (pLannotate 1.2.2; 22 found; start..end, strand, type, name):
   1008..1085    -  promoter       lacI promoter: lacI
   1093..1372    -  CDS            TcR (fragment): tetracycline efflux protein; tet; confers resistance to tetracycline
   1398..1416    +  promoter       T7 promoter: promoter for bacteriophage T7 RNA polymerase
   1417..1441    +  protein_bind   lac operator: The lac repressor binds to the lac operator to inhibit transcription in E. coli. This inhibition can be relieved by adding lactose or isopropyl-β-D-thiogalactopyranoside (IPTG). lac repressor encoded by lacI
   1456..1478    +  RBS            RBS: efficient ribosome binding site from bacteriophage T7 gene 10 (Olins and Rangwala, 1989)
   1527..1546    +  CDS            TEV site (fragment): tobacco etch virus (TEV) protease recognition and cleavage site
   1548..2489    +  CDS            ATG3: ATG3_HUMAN - Also known as APG3, APG3L. Experimental evidence at protein level: Swiss-Prot protein existence level 1. E2 conjugating enzyme required for the cytoplasm to vacuole transport (Cvt), autophagy, and mitochondrial homeostasis. Responsible for the E2-like covalent binding of phosphatidylethanolamine to the C- terminal Gly of ATG8-like proteins (GABARAP, GABARAPL1, GABARAPL2 or MAP1LC3A). The ATG12-ATG5 conjugate plays a role of an E3 and promotes the transfer of ATG8-like proteins from ATG3 to phosphatidylethanolamine (PE). This step is required for the membrane association of ATG8-li
   2558..2576    +  promoter       T7 promoter: promoter for bacteriophage T7 RNA polymerase
   2577..2601    +  protein_bind   lac operator: The lac repressor binds to the lac operator to inhibit transcription in E. coli. This inhibition can be relieved by adding lactose or isopropyl-β-D-thiogalactopyranoside (IPTG). lac repressor encoded by lacI
   2710..2751    +  CDS            S-Tag (fragment): affinity and epitope tag derived from pancreatic ribonuclease A
   2781..2798    +  CDS            SET1 (fragment): solubility-enhancement tag derived from T7 phage gene 10B
   2806..2853    +  terminator     T7 terminator: transcription terminator for bacteriophage T7 RNA polymerase
   2890..3345    +  rep_origin     f1 ori (sequence partly withheld): f1 bacteriophage origin of replication; arrow indicates direction of (+) strand synthesis
   3460..4320    -  CDS            AmpR: β-lactamase; bla; confers resistance to ampicillin, carbenicillin, and related antibiotics
   4321..4413    -  promoter       AmpR promoter: bla
   4494..5082    +  rep_origin     ori: high-copy-number ColE1/pMB1/pBR322/pUC origin of replication
   5268..5407    -  misc_feature   bom: basis of mobility region from pBR322
   5509..5700    -  CDS            rop: Rop protein, which maintains plasmids at low copy number; rop
   5717..6097    +  CDS            YPB1_ECOLX: Protein predicted: Swiss-Prot protein existence level 4. From Escherichia coli.
   6159..6223    -  CDS            TcR (fragment): tetracycline efflux protein; tet; confers resistance to tetracycline
   6238..6259    -  protein_bind   CAP binding site: CAP binding activates transcription in the presence of cAMP. E. coli catabolite activator protein
   6272..1007    -  CDS            lacI (across the origin): lac repressor; lacI; The lac repressor binds to the lac operator to inhibit transcription in E. coli. This inhibition can be relieved by adding lactose or isopropyl-β-D-thiogalactopyranoside (IPTG).
>Addgene plasmid #169079 | 6xHis-TEV-ATG3 (Human autophagy E2-like enzyme) | addgene full sequence | sequence record 332049 | Addgene NGS Result
GTTTGCGTATTGGGCGCCAGGGTGGTTTTTCTTTTCACCAGTGAGACGGGCAACAGCTGATTGCCCTTCA
CCGCCTGGCCCTGAGAGAGTTGCAGCAAGCGGTCCACGCTGGTTTGCCCCAGCAGGCGAAAATCCTGTTT
GATGGTGGTTAACGGCGGGATATAACATGAGCTGTCTTCGGTATCGTCGTATCCCACTACCGAGATGTCC
GCACCAACGCGCAGCCCGGACTCGGTAATGGCGCGCATTGCGCCCAGCGCCATCTGATCGTTGGCAACCA
GCATCGCAGTGGGAACGATGCCCTCATTCAGCATTTGCATGGTTTGTTGAAAACCGGACATGGCACTCCA
GTCGCCTTCCCGTTCCGCTATCGGCTGAATTTGATTGCGAGTGAGATATTTATGCCAGCCAGCCAGACGC
AGACGCGCCGAGACAGAACTTAATGGGCCCGCTAACAGCGCGATTTGCTGGTGACCCAATGCGACCAGAT
GCTCCACGCCCAGTCGCGTACCGTCTTCATGGGAGAAAATAATACTGTTGATGGGTGTCTGGTCAGAGAC
ATCAAGAAATAACGCCGGAACATTAGTGCAGGCAGCTTCCACAGCAATGGCATCCTGGTCATCCAGCGGA
TAGTTAATGATCAGCCCACTGACGCGTTGCGCGAGAAGATTGTGCACCGCCGCTTTACAGGCTTCGACGC
CGCTTCGTTCTACCATCGACACCACCACGCTGGCACCCAGTTGATCGGCGCGAGATTTAATCGCCGCGAC
AATTTGCGACGGCGCGTGCAGGGCCAGACTGGAGGTGGCAACGCCAATCAGCAACGACTGTTTGCCCGCC
AGTTGTTGTGCCACGCGGTTGGGAATGTAATTCAGCTCCGCCATCGCCGCTTCCACTTTTTCCCGCGTTT
TCGCAGAAACGTGGCTGGCCTGGTTCACCACGCGGGAAACGGTCTGATAAGAGACACCGGCATACTCTGC
GACATCGTATAACGTTACTGGTTTCACATTCACCACCCTGAATTGACTCTCTTCCGGGCGCTATCATGCC
ATACCGCGAAAGGTTTTGCGCCATTCGATGGTGTCCGGGATCTCGACGCTCTCCCTTATGCGACTCCTGC
ATTAGGAAGCAGCCCAGTAGTAGGTTGAGGCCGTTGAGCACCGCCGCCGCAAGGAATGGTGCATGCAAGG
AGATGGCGCCCAACAGTCCCCCGGCCACGGGGCCTGCCACCATACCCACGCCGAAACAAGCGCTCATGAG
CCCGAAGTGGCGAGCCCGATCTTCCCCATCGGTGATGTCGGCGATATAGGCGCCAGCAACCGCACCTGTG
GCGCCGGTGATGCCGGCCACGATGCGTCCGGCGTAGAGGATCGAGATCGATCTCGATCCCGCGAAATTAA
TACGACTCACTATAGGGGAATTGTGAGCGGATAACAATTCCCCTCTAGAAATAATTTTGTTTAACTTTAA
GAAGGAGATATACCATGGGCAGCAGCCATCACCATCATCACCACAGCCAGGATCCGGAAAACCTGTATTT
TCAGGGAATGCAGAATGTGATTAATACTGTGAAGGGAAAGGCACTGGAAGTGGCTGAGTACCTGACCCCG
GTCCTCAAGGAATCAAAGTTTAAGGAAACAGGTGTAATTACCCCAGAAGAGTTTGTGGCAGCTGGAGATC
ACCTAGTCCACCACTGTCCAACATGGCAATGGGCTACAGGGGAAGAATTGAAAGTGAAGGCATACCTACC
AACAGGCAAACAATTTTTGGTAACCAAAAATGTGCCGTGCTATAAGCGGTGCAAACAGATGGAATATTCA
GATGAATTGGAAGCTATCATTGAAGAAGATGATGGTGATGGCGGATGGGTAGATACATATCACAACACAG
GTATTACAGGAATAACGGAAGCCGTTAAAGAGATCACACTGGAAAATAAGGACAATATAAGGCTTCAAGA
TTGCTCAGCACTATGTGAAGAGGAAGAAGATGAAGATGAAGGAGAAGCTGCAGATATGGAAGAATATGAA
GAGAGTGGATTGTTGGAAACAGATGAGGCTACCCTAGATACAAGGAAAATAGTAGAAGCTTGTAAAGCCA
AAACTGATGCTGGCGGTGAAGATGCTATTTTGCAAACCAGAACTTATGACCTTTACATCACTTATGATAA
ATATTACCAGACTCCACGATTATGGTTGTTTGGCTATGATGAGCAACGGCAGCCTTTAACAGTTGAGCAC
ATGTATGAAGACATCAGTCAGGATCATGTGAAGAAAACAGTGACCATTGAAAATCACCCTCATCTGCCAC
CACCTCCCATGTGTTCAGTTCACCCATGCAGGCATGCTGAGGTGATGAAGAAAATCATTGAGACTGTTGC
AGAAGGAGGGGGAGAACTTGGAGTTCATATGTATCTTCTTATTTTCTTGAAATTTGTACAAGCTGTCATT
CCAACAATAGAATATGACTACACAAGACACTTCACAATGTAAGCGGCCGCATAATGCTTAAGTCGAACAG
AAAGTAATCGTATTGTACACGGCCGCATAATCGAAATTAATACGACTCACTATAGGGGAATTGTGAGCGG
ATAACAATTCCCCATCTTAGTATATTAGTTAAGTATAAGAAGGAGATATACATATGGCAGATCTCAATTG
GATATCGGCCGGCCACGCGATCGCTGACGTCGGTACCCTCGAGTCTGGTAAAGAAACCGCTGCTGCGAAA
TTTGAACGCCAGCACATGGACTCGTCTACTAGCGCAGCTTAATTAACCTAGGCTGCTGCCACCGCTGAGC
AATAACTAGCATAACCCCTTGGGGCCTCTAAACGGGTCTTGAGGGGTTTTTTGCTGAAAGGAGGAACTAT
ATCCGGATTGGCGAATGGG
[124 nt withheld, positions 2890-3013]
C
[91 nt withheld, positions 3015-3105]
A
[49 nt withheld, positions 3107-3155]
CCTTTGACGTTGGAGTCCACGTTCTTT
[37 nt withheld, positions 3183-3219]
ACCCTATCTCGGTCTATTCTTTTGATTTATAAGGGATTTTGCCGATTTCGGCCTATTGGTTAAAAAATGA
GCTGATTTAACAAAAATTTAACGCGAATTTTAACAAAATATTAACGTTTACAATTTCTGGCGGCACGATG
GCATGAGATTATCAAAAAGGATCTTCACCTAGATCCTTTTAAATTAAAAATGAAGTTTTAAATCAATCTA
AAGTATATATGAGTAAACTTGGTCTGACAGTTACCAATGCTTAATCAGTGAGGCACCTATCTCAGCGATC
TGTCTATTTCGTTCATCCATAGTTGCCTGACTCCCCGTCGTGTAGATAACTACGATACGGGAGGGCTTAC
CATCTGGCCCCAGTGCTGCAATGATACCGCGAGACCCACGCTCACCGGCTCCAGATTTATCAGCAATAAA
CCAGCCAGCCGGAAGGGCCGAGCGCAGAAGTGGTCCTGCAACTTTATCCGCCTCCATCCAGTCTATTAAT
TGTTGCCGGGAAGCTAGAGTAAGTAGTTCGCCAGTTAATAGTTTGCGCAACGTTGTTGCCATTGCTACAG
GCATCGTGGTGTCACGCTCGTCGTTTGGTATGGCTTCATTCAGCTCCGGTTCCCAACGATCAAGGCGAGT
TACATGATCCCCCATGTTGTGCAAAAAAGCGGTTAGCTCCTTCGGTCCTCCGATCGTTGTCAGAAGTAAG
TTGGCCGCAGTGTTATCACTCATGGTTATGGCAGCACTGCATAATTCTCTTACTGTCATGCCATCCGTAA
GATGCTTTTCTGTGACTGGTGAGTACTCAACCAAGTCATTCTGAGAATAGTGTATGCGGCGACCGAGTTG
CTCTTGCCCGGCGTCAATACGGGATAATACCGCGCCACATAGCAGAACTTTAAAAGTGCTCATCATTGGA
AAACGTTCTTCGGGGCGAAAACTCTCAAGGATCTTACCGCTGTTGAGATCCAGTTCGATGTAACCCACTC
GTGCACCCAACTGATCTTCAGCATCTTTTACTTTCACCAGCGTTTCTGGGTGAGCAAAAACAGGAAGGCA
AAATGCCGCAAAAAAGGGAATAAGGGCGACACGGAAATGTTGAATACTCATACTCTTCCTTTTTCAATCA
TGATTGAAGCATTTATCAGGGTTATTGTCTCATGAGCGGATACATATTTGAATGTATTTAGAAAAATAAA
CAAATAGGTCATGACCAAAATCCCTTAACGTGAGTTTTCGTTCCACTGAGCGTCAGACCCCGTAGAAAAG
ATCAAAGGATCTTCTTGAGATCCTTTTTTTCTGCGCGTAATCTGCTGCTTGCAAACAAAAAAACCACCGC
TACCAGCGGTGGTTTGTTTGCCGGATCAAGAGCTACCAACTCTTTTTCCGAAGGTAACTGGCTTCAGCAG
AGCGCAGATACCAAATACTGTCCTTCTAGTGTAGCCGTAGTTAGGCCACCACTTCAAGAACTCTGTAGCA
CCGCCTACATACCTCGCTCTGCTAATCCTGTTACCAGTGGCTGCTGCCAGTGGCGATAAGTCGTGTCTTA
CCGGGTTGGACTCAAGACGATAGTTACCGGATAAGGCGCAGCGGTCGGGCTGAACGGGGGGTTCGTGCAC
ACAGCCCAGCTTGGAGCGAACGACCTACACCGAACTGAGATACCTACAGCGTGAGCTATGAGAAAGCGCC
ACGCTTCCCGAAGGGAGAAAGGCGGACAGGTATCCGGTAAGCGGCAGGGTCGGAACAGGAGAGCGCACGA
GGGAGCTTCCAGGGGGAAACGCCTGGTATCTTTATAGTCCTGTCGGGTTTCGCCACCTCTGACTTGAGCG
TCGATTTTTGTGATGCTCGTCAGGGGGGCGGAGCCTATGGAAAAACGCCAGCAACGCGGCCTTTTTACGG
TTCCTGGCCTTTTGCTGGCCTTTTGCTCACATGTTCTTTCCTGCGTTATCCCCTGATTCTGTGGATAACC
GTATTACCGCCTTTGAGTGAGCTGATACCGCTCGCCGCAGCCGAACGACCGAGCGCAGCGAGTCAGTGAG
CGAGGAAGCGGAAGAGCGCCTGATGCGGTATTTTCTCCTTACGCATCTGTGCGGTATTTCACACCGCAAT
GGTGCACTCTCAGTACAATCTGCTCTGATGCCGCATAGTTAAGCCAGTATACACTCCGCTATCGCTACGT
GACTGGGTCATGGCTGCGCCCCGACACCCGCCAACACCCGCTGACGCGCCCTGACGGGCTTGTCTGCTCC
CGGCATCCGCTTACAGACAAGCTGTGACCGTCTCCGGGAGCTGCATGTGTCAGAGGTTTTCACCGTCATC
ACCGAAACGCGCGAGGCAGCTGCGGTAAAGCTCATCAGCGTGGTCGTGAAGCGATTCACAGATGTCTGCC
TGTTCATCCGCGTCCAGCTCGTTGAGTTTCTCCAGAAGCGTTAATGTCTGGCTTCTGATAAAGCGGGCCA
TGTTAAGGGCGGTTTTTTCCTGTTTGGTCACTGATGCCTCCGTGTAAGGGGGATTTCTGTTCATGGGGGT
AATGATACCGATGAAACGAGAGAGGATGCTCACGATACGGGTTACTGATGATGAACATGCCCGGTTACTG
GAACGTTGTGAGGGTAAACAACTGGCGGTATGGATGCGGCGGGACCAGAGAAAAATCACTCAGGGTCAAT
GCCAGCGCTTCGTTAATACAGATGTAGGTGTTCCACAGGGTAGCCAGCAGCATCCTGCGATGCAGATCCG
GAACATAATGGTGCAGGGCGCTGACTTCCGCGTTTCCAGACTTTACGAAACACGGAAACCGAAGACCATT
CATGTTGTTGCTCAGGTCGCAGACGTTTTGCAGCAGCAGTCGCTTCACGTTCGCTCGCGTATCGGTGATT
CATTCTGCTAACCAGTAAGGCAACCCCGCCAGCCTAGCCGGGTCCTCAACGACAGGAGCACGATCATGCT
AGTCATGCCCCGCGCCCACCGGAAGGAGCTGACTGGGTTGAAGGCTCTCAAGGGCATCGGTCGAGATCCC
GGTGCCTAATGAGTGAGCTAACTTACATTAATTGCGTTGCGCTCACTGCCCGCTTTCCAGTCGGGAAACC
TGTCGTGCCAGCTGCATTAATGAATCGGCCAACGCGCGGGGAGAGGCG
